>Addgene plasmid #121194 | pMK393 (mAID-mCherry-BSD) | depositor full sequence | sequence record 230644 | pMK393 (mAID-mCherry-BSD) sequence 5665 bps
CTG
[124 nt withheld, positions 4-127]
C
[91 nt withheld, positions 129-219]
A
[49 nt withheld, positions 221-269]
CCTTTGACGTTGGAGTCCACGTTCTTT
[37 nt withheld, positions 297-333]
ACCCTATCTCGGTCTATTCTTTTGATTTATAAGGGATTTTGCCGATTTCGGCCTATTGGTTAAAAAATGA
GCTGATTTAACAAAAATTTAACGCGAATTTTAACAAAATATTAACGCTTACAATTTCCATTCGCCATTCA
GGCTGCGCAACTGTTGGGAAGGGCGATCGGTGCGGGCCTCTTCGCTATTACGCCAGCTGGCGAAAGGGGG
ATGTGCTGCAAGGCGATTAAGTTGGGTAACGCCAGGGTTTTCCCAGTCACGACGTTGTAAAACGACGGCC
AGTGAGCGCGCGTAATACGACTCACTATAGGGCGAATTGGAGCTCCCCGGGATCCGGTGCAGGCGCCAAG
GAGAAGAGTGCTTGTCCTAAAGATCCAGCCAAACCTCCGGCCAAGGCACAAGTTGTGGGATGGCCACCGG
TGAGATCATACCGGAAGAACGTGATGGTTTCCTGCCAAAAATCAAGCGGTGGCCCGGAGGCGGCGGCGTT
CGTGAAGGTATCAATGGACGGAGCACCGTACTTGAGGAAAATCGATTTGAGGATGTATAAAGCTAGCATG
GTGAGCAAGGGCGAGGAGGATAACATGGCCATCATCAAGGAGTTCATGCGCTTCAAGGTGCACATGGAGG
GCTCCGTGAACGGCCACGAGTTCGAGATCGAGGGCGAGGGCGAGGGCCGCCCCTACGAGGGCACCCAGAC
CGCCAAGCTGAAGGTGACCAAGGGTGGCCCCCTGCCCTTCGCCTGGGACATCCTGTCCCCTCAGTTCATG
TACGGCTCCAAGGCCTACGTGAAGCACCCCGCCGACATCCCCGACTACTTGAAGCTGTCCTTCCCCGAGG
GCTTCAATTGGGAGCGCGTGATGAACTTCGAGGACGGCGGCGTGGTGACCGTGACCCAGGACTCCTCCCT
GCAGGACGGCGAGTTCATCTACAAGGTGAAGCTGCGCGGCACCAACTTCCCCTCCGACGGCCCCGTAATG
CAGTGTCGTACCATGGGCTGGGAGGCCTCCACTGAGCGGATGTACCCCGAGGACGGCGCCCTGAAGGGCG
AGATCAAGCAGAGGCTGAAGCTGAAGGACGGCGGCCACTACGACGCTGAGGTCAAGACCACCTACAAGGC
CAAGAAGCCCGTGCAGCTGCCCGGCGCCTACAACGTCGACATCAAGTTGGACATCCTTTCCCACAACGAG
GACTACACCATCGTGGAACAGTACGAACGCGCCGAGGGCCGCCACTCCACCGGCGGCATGGACGAGCTGT
ACAAGTAATCTAGATAACTGATCATAATCAGCCATACCACATTTGTAGAGGTTTTACTTGCTTTAAAAAA
CCTCCCACACCTCCCCCTGAACCTGAAACATAAAATGAATGCAATTGTTGTTGTTAACTTGTTTATTGCA
GCTTATAATGGTTACAAATAAAGCAATAGCATCACAAATTTCACAAATAAAGCATTTTTTTCACTGCATT
CTAGTTGTGGTTTGTCCAAACTCATCAATGTATCTTAACGCGTCGATCATATTCAATAACCCTTAATATA
ACTTCGTATAATGTATGCTATACGAAGTTATTAGGTCTGAAGAGGAGTTTACGTCCAGCCAAGCTTAGGA
TCTCGACCTCGAAATTCTACCGGGTAGGGGAGGCGCTTTTCCCAAGGCAGTCTGGAGCATGCGCTTTAGC
AGCCCCGCTGGGCACTTGGCGCTACACAAGTGGCCTCTGGCCTCGCACACATTCCACATCCACCGGTAGG
CGCCAACCGACTCCGTTCTTTGGTGGCCCCTTCGCGCCACCTTCTACTCCTCCCCTAGTCAGGAAGTTCC
CCCCCGCCCCGCAGCTCGCGTCGTGCAGGACGTGACAAATGGAAGTAGCACGTCTCACTAGTCTCGTGCA
GATGGACAGCACCGCTGAGCAATGGAAGCGGGTAGGCCTTTGGGGCAGCGGCCAATAGCAGCTTTGCTCC
TTCGCTTTCTGGGCTCAGAGGCTGGGAAGGGGTGGGTCCGGGGGCGGGCTCAGGGGCGGGCTCAGGGGCG
GGGCGGGCGCCCGAAGGTCCTCCGGAGGCCCGGCATTCTGCACGCTTCAAAAGCGCACGTCTGCCGCGCT
GTTCTCCTCTTCCTCATCTCCGGGCCTTTCGACCTGCATCCATCTAGATCTCGAGCCACCATGGCCAAGC
CTTTGTCTCAAGAAGAATCCACCCTCATTGAAAGAGCAACGGCTACAATCAACAGCATCCCCATCTCTGA
AGACTACAGCGTCGCCAGCGCAGCTCTCTCTAGCGACGGCCGCATCTTCACTGGTGTCAATGTATATCAT
TTTACTGGGGGACCTTGTGCAGAACTCGTGGTGCTGGGCACTGCTGCTGCTGCGGCAGCTGGCAACCTGA
CTTGTATCGTCGCGATCGGAAATGAGAACAGGGGCATCTTGAGCCCCTGCGGACGGTGCCGACAGGTGCT
TCTCGATCTGCATCCTGGGATCAAAGCCATAGTGAAGGACAGTGATGGACAGCCGACGGCAGTTGGGATT
CGTGAATTGCTGCCCTCTGGTTATGTGTGGGAGGGCTAATCGATGATATCAGATCCCCGGGATGCAGAAA
TTGATGATCTATTAAACAATAAAGATGTCCACTAAAATGGAAGTTTTTCCTGTCATACTTTGTTAAGAAG
GGTGAGAACAGAGTACCTACATTTTGAATGGAAGGATTGGAGCTACGGGGGTGGGGGTGGGGTGGGATTA
GATAAATGCCTGCTCTTTACTGAAGGCTCTTTACTATTGCTTTATGATAATGTTTCATAGTTGGATATCA
TAATTTAAACAAGCAAAACCAAATTAAGGGCCAGCTCATTCCTCCCACTCATGATCTATAGATCTATAGA
TCTCTCGTGGGATCATTGTTTTTCTCTTGATTCCCACTTTGTGGTTCTAAGTACTGTGGTTTCCAAATGT
GTCAGTTTCATAGCCTGAAGAACGAGATCAGCAGCCTCTGTTCCACATACACTTCATTCTCAGTATTGTT
TTGCCAAGTTCTAATTCCATCAGAAGCTGGTCGAGATCCGGAACCCTTAATATAACTTCGTATAATGTAT
GCTATACGAAGTTATTAGGTCCCTCGAAGAGGTTCACTAGGATCCGGTACCCAGCTTTTGTTCCCTTTAG
TGAGGGTTAATTGCGCGCTTGGCGTAATCATGGTCATAGCTGTTTCCTGTGTGAAATTGTTATCCGCTCA
CAATTCCACACAACATACGAGCCGGAAGCATAAAGTGTAAAGCCTGGGGTGCCTAATGAGTGAGCTAACT
CACATTAATTGCGTTGCGCTCACTGCCCGCTTTCCAGTCGGGAAACCTGTCGTGCCAGCTGCATTAATGA
ATCGGCCAACGCGCGGGGAGAGGCGGTTTGCGTATTGGGCGCTCTTCCGCTTCCTCGCTCACTGACTCGC
TGCGCTCGGTCGTTCGGCTGCGGCGAGCGGTATCAGCTCACTCAAAGGCGGTAATACGGTTATCCACAGA
ATCAGGGGATAACGCAGGAAAGAACATGTGAGCAAAAGGCCAGCAAAAGGCCAGGAACCGTAAAAAGGCC
GCGTTGCTGGCGTTTTTCCATAGGCTCCGCCCCCCTGACGAGCATCACAAAAATCGACGCTCAAGTCAGA
GGTGGCGAAACCCGACAGGACTATAAAGATACCAGGCGTTTCCCCCTGGAAGCTCCCTCGTGCGCTCTCC
TGTTCCGACCCTGCCGCTTACCGGATACCTGTCCGCCTTTCTCCCTTCGGGAAGCGTGGCGCTTTCTCAT
AGCTCACGCTGTAGGTATCTCAGTTCGGTGTAGGTCGTTCGCTCCAAGCTGGGCTGTGTGCACGAACCCC
CCGTTCAGCCCGACCGCTGCGCCTTATCCGGTAACTATCGTCTTGAGTCCAACCCGGTAAGACACGACTT
ATCGCCACTGGCAGCAGCCACTGGTAACAGGATTAGCAGAGCGAGGTATGTAGGCGGTGCTACAGAGTTC
TTGAAGTGGTGGCCTAACTACGGCTACACTAGAAGGACAGTATTTGGTATCTGCGCTCTGCTGAAGCCAG
TTACCTTCGGAAAAAGAGTTGGTAGCTCTTGATCCGGCAAACAAACCACCGCTGGTAGCGGTGGTTTTTT
TGTTTGCAAGCAGCAGATTACGCGCAGAAAAAAAGGATCTCAAGAAGATCCTTTGATCTTTTCTACGGGG
TCTGACGCTCAGTGGAACGAAAACTCACGTTAAGGGATTTTGGTCATGAGATTATCAAAAAGGATCTTCA
CCTAGATCCTTTTAAATTAAAAATGAAGTTTTAAATCAATCTAAAGTATATATGAGTAAACTTGGTCTGA
CAGTTACCAATGCTTAATCAGTGAGGCACCTATCTCAGCGATCTGTCTATTTCGTTCATCCATAGTTGCC
TGACTCCCCGTCGTGTAGATAACTACGATACGGGAGGGCTTACCATCTGGCCCCAGTGCTGCAATGATAC
CGCGAGACCCACGCTCACCGGCTCCAGATTTATCAGCAATAAACCAGCCAGCCGGAAGGGCCGAGCGCAG
AAGTGGTCCTGCAACTTTATCCGCCTCCATCCAGTCTATTAATTGTTGCCGGGAAGCTAGAGTAAGTAGT
TCGCCAGTTAATAGTTTGCGCAACGTTGTTGCCATTGCTACAGGCATCGTGGTGTCACGCTCGTCGTTTG
GTATGGCTTCATTCAGCTCCGGTTCCCAACGATCAAGGCGAGTTACATGATCCCCCATGTTGTGCAAAAA
AGCGGTTAGCTCCTTCGGTCCTCCGATCGTTGTCAGAAGTAAGTTGGCCGCAGTGTTATCACTCATGGTT
ATGGCAGCACTGCATAATTCTCTTACTGTCATGCCATCCGTAAGATGCTTTTCTGTGACTGGTGAGTACT
CAACCAAGTCATTCTGAGAATAGTGTATGCGGCGACCGAGTTGCTCTTGCCCGGCGTCAATACGGGATAA
TACCGCGCCACATAGCAGAACTTTAAAAGTGCTCATCATTGGAAAACGTTCTTCGGGGCGAAAACTCTCA
AGGATCTTACCGCTGTTGAGATCCAGTTCGATGTAACCCACTCGTGCACCCAACTGATCTTCAGCATCTT
TTACTTTCACCAGCGTTTCTGGGTGAGCAAAAACAGGAAGGCAAAATGCCGCAAAAAAGGGAATAAGGGC
GACACGGAAATGTTGAATACTCATACTCTTCCTTTTTCAATATTATTGAAGCATTTATCAGGGTTATTGT
CTCATGAGCGGATACATATTTGAATGTATTTAGAAAAATAAACAAATAGGGGTTCCGCGCACATTTCCCC
GAAAAGTGCCAC
Features (pLannotate 1.2.2; 20 found; start..end, strand, type, name):
      4..432     +  rep_origin     f1 ori (sequence partly withheld): f1 bacteriophage origin of replication; arrow indicates direction of (+) strand synthesis
    463..618     -  CDS            lacZα (fragment): LacZα fragment of β-galactosidase; lacZ fragment
    626..644     +  promoter       T7 promoter: promoter for bacteriophage T7 RNA polymerase
    681..884     +  CDS            mini-AID: minimal degron from the auxin-responsive IAA17 protein of Arabidopsis thaliana (Kubota et al., 2013) acts as an auxin-inducible degron (AID) in the presence of TIR1
    891..1601    +  CDS            mCherry2: derivative of the monomeric red fluorescent protein mCherry mammalian codon-optimized
   1612..1696    +  CDS            large T antigen (fragment): large T antigen from SV40 (simian virus 40)
   1719..1840    +  polyA_signal   SV40 poly(A) signal: SV40 polyadenylation signal
   1871..1904    -  protein_bind   loxP: Cre-mediated recombination occurs in the 8-bp core sequence (GCATACAT). Cre recombinase
   1965..2464    +  promoter       PGK promoter: mouse phosphoglycerate kinase 1 promoter
   2494..2892    +  CDS            BSD: blasticidin S deaminase; Aspergillus terreus BSD; confers resistance to blasticidin
   2916..3368    +  polyA_signal   PGK poly(A) signal: mouse phosphoglycerate kinase 1 polyadenylation signal
   3395..3428    -  protein_bind   loxP: Cre-mediated recombination occurs in the 8-bp core sequence (GCATACAT). Cre recombinase
   3477..3495    -  promoter       T3 promoter: promoter for bacteriophage T3 RNA polymerase
   3540..3556    -  protein_bind   lac operator: The lac repressor binds to the lac operator to inhibit transcription in E. coli. This inhibition can be relieved by adding lactose or isopropyl-β-D-thiogalactopyranoside (IPTG). lac repressor encoded by lacI
   3564..3594    -  promoter       lac promoter: promoter for the E. coli lac operon
   3609..3630    -  protein_bind   CAP binding site: CAP binding activates transcription in the presence of cAMP. E. coli catabolite activator protein
   3643..3735    -  CDS            lacI (fragment): lac repressor; lacI; The lac repressor binds to the lac operator to inhibit transcription in E. coli. This inhibition can be relieved by adding lactose or isopropyl-β-D-thiogalactopyranoside (IPTG).
   3918..4506    -  rep_origin     ori: high-copy-number ColE1/pMB1/pBR322/pUC origin of replication
   4677..5537    -  CDS            AmpR: β-lactamase; bla; confers resistance to ampicillin, carbenicillin, and related antibiotics
   5538..5642    -  promoter       AmpR promoter: bla
