>Addgene plasmid #121194 | pMK393 (mAID-mCherry-BSD) | addgene full sequence | sequence record 242002 | Addgene NGS Result
TATTAACGCTTACAATTTCCATTCGCCATTCAGGCTGCGCAACTGTTGGGAAGGGCGATCGGTGCGGGCC
TCTTCGCTATTACGCCAGCTGGCGAAAGGGGGATGTGCTGCAAGGCGATTAAGTTGGGTAACGCCAGGGT
TTTCCCAGTCACGACGTTGTAAAACGACGGCCAGTGAGCGCGCGTAATACGACTCACTATAGGGCGAATT
GGAGCTCCCCGGGATCCGGTGCAGGCGCCAAGGAGAAGAGTGCTTGTCCTAAAGATCCAGCCAAACCTCC
GGCCAAGGCACAAGTTGTGGGATGGCCACCGGTGAGATCATACCGGAAGAACGTGATGGTTTCCTGCCAA
AAATCAAGCGGTGGCCCGGAGGCGGCGGCGTTCGTGAAGGTATCAATGGACGGAGCACCGTACTTGAGGA
AAATCGATTTGAGGATGTATAAAGCTAGCATGGTGAGCAAGGGCGAGGAGGATAACATGGCCATCATCAA
GGAGTTCATGCGCTTCAAGGTGCACATGGAGGGCTCCGTGAACGGCCACGAGTTCGAGATCGAGGGCGAG
GGCGAGGGCCGCCCCTACGAGGGCACCCAGACCGCCAAGCTGAAGGTGACCAAGGGTGGCCCCCTGCCCT
TCGCCTGGGACATCCTGTCCCCTCAGTTCATGTACGGCTCCAAGGCCTACGTGAAGCACCCCGCCGACAT
CCCCGACTACTTGAAGCTGTCCTTCCCCGAGGGCTTCAATTGGGAGCGCGTGATGAACTTCGAGGACGGC
GGCGTGGTGACCGTGACCCAGGACTCCTCCCTGCAGGACGGCGAGTTCATCTACAAGGTGAAGCTGCGCG
GCACCAACTTCCCCTCCGACGGCCCCGTAATGCAGTGTCGTACCATGGGCTGGGAGGCCTCCACTGAGCG
GATGTACCCCGAGGACGGCGCCCTGAAGGGCGAGATCAAGCAGAGGCTGAAGCTGAAGGACGGCGGCCAC
TACGACGCTGAGGTCAAGACCACCTACAAGGCCAAGAAGCCCGTGCAGCTGCCCGGCGCCTACAACGTCG
ACATCAAGTTGGACATCCTTTCCCACAACGAGGACTACACCATCGTGGAACAGTACGAACGCGCCGAGGG
CCGCCACTCCACCGGCGGCATGGACGAGCTGTACAAGTAATCTAGATAACTGATCATAATCAGCCATACC
ACATTTGTAGAGGTTTTACTTGCTTTAAAAAACCTCCCACACCTCCCCCTGAACCTGAAACATAAAATGA
ATGCAATTGTTGTTGTTAACTTGTTTATTGCAGCTTATAATGGTTACAAATAAAGCAATAGCATCACAAA
TTTCACAAATAAAGCATTTTTTTCACTGCATTCTAGTTGTGGTTTGTCCAAACTCATCAATGTATCTTAA
CGCGTCGATCATATTCAATAACCCTTAATATAACTTCGTATAATGTATGCTATACGAAGTTATTAGGTCT
GAAGAGGAGTTTACGTCCAGCCAAGCTTAGGATCTCGACCTCGAAATTCTACCGGGTAGGGGAGGCGCTT
TTCCCAAGGCAGTCTGGAGCATGCGCTTTAGCAGCCCCGCTGGGCACTTGGCGCTACACAAGTGGCCTCT
GGCCTCGCACACATTCCACATCCACCGGTAGGCGCCAACCGACTCCGTTCTTTGGTGGCCCCTTCGCGCC
ACCTTCTACTCCTCCCCTAGTCAGGAAGTTCCCCCCCGCCCCGCAGCTCGCGTCGTGCAGGACGTGACAA
ATGGAAGTAGCACGTCTCACTAGTCTCGTGCAGATGGACAGCACCGCTGAGCAATGGAAGCGGGTAGGCC
TTTGGGGCAGCGGCCAATAGCAGCTTTGCTCCTTCGCTTTCTGGGCTCAGAGGCTGGGAAGGGGTGGGTC
CGGGGGCGGGCTCAGGGGCGGGCTCAGGGGCGGGGCGGGCGCCCGAAGGTCCTCCGGAGGCCCGGCATTC
TGCACGCTTCAAAAGCGCACGTCTGCCGCGCTGTTCTCCTCTTCCTCATCTCCGGGCCTTTCGACCTGCA
TCCATCTAGATCTCGAGCCACCATGGCCAAGCCTTTGTCTCAAGAAGAATCCACCCTCATTGAAAGAGCA
ACGGCTACAATCAACAGCATCCCCATCTCTGAAGACTACAGCGTCGCCAGCGCAGCTCTCTCTAGCGACG
GCCGCATCTTCACTGGTGTCAATGTATATCATTTTACTGGGGGACCTTGTGCAGAACTCGTGGTGCTGGG
CACTGCTGCTGCTGCGGCAGCTGGCAACCTGACTTGTATCGTCGCGATCGGAAATGAGAACAGGGGCATC
TTGAGCCCCTGCGGACGGTGCCGACAGGTGCTTCTCGATCTGCATCCTGGGATCAAAGCCATAGTGAAGG
ACAGTGATGGACAGCCGACGGCAGTTGGGATTCGTGAATTGCTGCCCTCTGGTTATGTGTGGGAGGGCTA
ATCGATGATATCAGATCCCCGGGATGCAGAAATTGATGATCTATTAAACAATAAAGATGTCCACTAAAAT
GGAAGTTTTTCCTGTCATACTTTGTTAAGAAGGGTGAGAACAGAGTACCTACATTTTGAATGGAAGGATT
GGAGCTACGGGGGTGGGGGTGGGGTGGGATTAGATAAATGCCTGCTCTTTACTGAAGGCTCTTTACTATT
GCTTTATGATAATGTTTCATAGTTGGATATCATAATTTAAACAAGCAAAACCAAATTAAGGGCCAGCTCA
TTCCTCCCACTCATGATCTATAGATCTATAGATCTCTCGTGGGATCATTGTTTTTCTCTTGATTCCCACT
TTGTGGTTCTAAGTACTGTGGTTTCCAAATGTGTCAGTTTCATAGCCTGAAGAACGAGATCAGCAGCCTC
TGTTCCACATACACTTCATTCTCAGTATTGTTTTGCCAAGTTCTAATTCCATCAGAAGCTGGTCGAGATC
CGGAACCCTTAATATAACTTCGTATAATGTATGCTATACGAAGTTATTAGGTCCCTCGAAGAGGTTCACT
AGGATCCGGTACCCAGCTTTTGTTCCCTTTAGTGAGGGTTAATTGCGCGCTTGGCGTAATCATGGTCATA
GCTGTTTCCTGTGTGAAATTGTTATCCGCTCACAATTCCACACAACATACGAGCCGGAAGCATAAAGTGT
AAAGCCTGGGGTGCCTAATGAGTGAGCTAACTCACATTAATTGCGTTGCGCTCACTGCCCGCTTTCCAGT
CGGGAAACCTGTCGTGCCAGCTGCATTAATGAATCGGCCAACGCGCGGGGAGAGGCGGTTTGCGTATTGG
GCGCTCTTCCGCTTCCTCGCTCACTGACTCGCTGCGCTCGGTCGTTCGGCTGCGGCGAGCGGTATCAGCT
CACTCAAAGGCGGTAATACGGTTATCCACAGAATCAGGGGATAACGCAGGAAAGAACATGTGAGCAAAAG
GCCAGCAAAAGGCCAGGAACCGTAAAAAGGCCGCGTTGCTGGCGTTTTTCCATAGGCTCCGCCCCCCTGA
CGAGCATCACAAAAATCGACGCTCAAGTCAGAGGTGGCGAAACCCGACAGGACTATAAAGATACCAGGCG
TTTCCCCCTGGAAGCTCCCTCGTGCGCTCTCCTGTTCCGACCCTGCCGCTTACCGGATACCTGTCCGCCT
TTCTCCCTTCGGGAAGCGTGGCGCTTTCTCATAGCTCACGCTGTAGGTATCTCAGTTCGGTGTAGGTCGT
TCGCTCCAAGCTGGGCTGTGTGCACGAACCCCCCGTTCAGCCCGACCGCTGCGCCTTATCCGGTAACTAT
CGTCTTGAGTCCAACCCGGTAAGACACGACTTATCGCCACTGGCAGCAGCCACTGGTAACAGGATTAGCA
GAGCGAGGTATGTAGGCGGTGCTACAGAGTTCTTGAAGTGGTGGCCTAACTACGGCTACACTAGAAGAAC
AGTATTTGGTATCTGCGCTCTGCTGAAGCCAGTTACCTTCGGAAAAAGAGTTGGTAGCTCTTGATCCGGC
AAACAAACCACCGCTGGTAGCGGTGGTTTTTTTGTTTGCAAGCAGCAGATTACGCGCAGAAAAAAAGGAT
CTCAAGAAGATCCTTTGATCTTTTCTACGGGGTCTGACGCTCAGTGGAACGAAAACTCACGTTAAGGGAT
TTTGGTCATGAGATTATCAAAAAGGATCTTCACCTAGATCCTTTTAAATTAAAAATGAAGTTTTAAATCA
ATCTAAAGTATATATGAGTAAACTTGGTCTGACAGTTACCAATGCTTAATCAGTGAGGCACCTATCTCAG
CGATCTGTCTATTTCGTTCATCCATAGTTGCCTGACTCCCCGTCGTGTAGATAACTACGATACGGGAGGG
CTTACCATCTGGCCCCAGTGCTGCAATGATACCGCGAGACCCACGCTCACCGGCTCCAGATTTATCAGCA
ATAAACCAGCCAGCCGGAAGGGCCGAGCGCAGAAGTGGTCCTGCAACTTTATCCGCCTCCATCCAGTCTA
TTAATTGTTGCCGGGAAGCTAGAGTAAGTAGTTCGCCAGTTAATAGTTTGCGCAACGTTGTTGCCATTGC
TACAGGCATCGTGGTGTCACGCTCGTCGTTTGGTATGGCTTCATTCAGCTCCGGTTCCCAACGATCAAGG
CGAGTTACATGATCCCCCATGTTGTGCAAAAAAGCGGTTAGCTCCTTCGGTCCTCCGATCGTTGTCAGAA
GTAAGTTGGCCGCAGTGTTATCACTCATGGTTATGGCAGCACTGCATAATTCTCTTACTGTCATGCCATC
CGTAAGATGCTTTTCTGTGACTGGTGAGTACTCAACCAAGTCATTCTGAGAATAGTGTATGCGGCGACCG
AGTTGCTCTTGCCCGGCGTCAATACGGGATAATACCGCGCCACATAGCAGAACTTTAAAAGTGCTCATCA
TTGGAAAACGTTCTTCGGGGCGAAAACTCTCAAGGATCTTACCGCTGTTGAGATCCAGTTCGATGTAACC
CACTCGTGCACCCAACTGATCTTCAGCATCTTTTACTTTCACCAGCGTTTCTGGGTGAGCAAAAACAGGA
AGGCAAAATGCCGCAAAAAAGGGAATAAGGGCGACACGGAAATGTTGAATACTCATACTCTTCCTTTTTC
AATATTATTGAAGCATTTATCAGGGTTATTGTCTCATGAGCGGATACATATTTGAATGTATTTAGAAAAA
TAAACAAATAGGGGTTCCGCGCACATTTCCCCGAAAAGTGCCACCTG
[124 nt withheld, positions 5228-5351]
C
[91 nt withheld, positions 5353-5443]
A
[49 nt withheld, positions 5445-5493]
CCTTTGACGTTGGAGTCCACGTTCTTT
[37 nt withheld, positions 5521-5557]
ACCCTATCTCGGTCTATTCTTTTGATTTATAAGGGATTTTGCCGATTTCGGCCTATTGGTTAAAAAATGA
GCTGATTTAACAAAAATTTAACGCGAATTTTAACAAAA
Features (pLannotate 1.2.2; 20 found; start..end, strand, type, name):
     22..177     -  CDS            lacZα (fragment): LacZα fragment of β-galactosidase; lacZ fragment
    185..203     +  promoter       T7 promoter: promoter for bacteriophage T7 RNA polymerase
    240..443     +  CDS            mini-AID: minimal degron from the auxin-responsive IAA17 protein of Arabidopsis thaliana (Kubota et al., 2013) acts as an auxin-inducible degron (AID) in the presence of TIR1
    450..1160    +  CDS            mCherry2: derivative of the monomeric red fluorescent protein mCherry mammalian codon-optimized
   1171..1255    +  CDS            large T antigen (fragment): large T antigen from SV40 (simian virus 40)
   1278..1399    +  polyA_signal   SV40 poly(A) signal: SV40 polyadenylation signal
   1430..1463    -  protein_bind   loxP: Cre-mediated recombination occurs in the 8-bp core sequence (GCATACAT). Cre recombinase
   1524..2023    +  promoter       PGK promoter: mouse phosphoglycerate kinase 1 promoter
   2053..2451    +  CDS            BSD: blasticidin S deaminase; Aspergillus terreus BSD; confers resistance to blasticidin
   2475..2927    +  polyA_signal   PGK poly(A) signal: mouse phosphoglycerate kinase 1 polyadenylation signal
   2954..2987    -  protein_bind   loxP: Cre-mediated recombination occurs in the 8-bp core sequence (GCATACAT). Cre recombinase
   3036..3054    -  promoter       T3 promoter: promoter for bacteriophage T3 RNA polymerase
   3099..3115    -  protein_bind   lac operator: The lac repressor binds to the lac operator to inhibit transcription in E. coli. This inhibition can be relieved by adding lactose or isopropyl-β-D-thiogalactopyranoside (IPTG). lac repressor encoded by lacI
   3123..3153    -  promoter       lac promoter: promoter for the E. coli lac operon
   3168..3189    -  protein_bind   CAP binding site: CAP binding activates transcription in the presence of cAMP. E. coli catabolite activator protein
   3202..3294    -  CDS            lacI (fragment): lac repressor; lacI; The lac repressor binds to the lac operator to inhibit transcription in E. coli. This inhibition can be relieved by adding lactose or isopropyl-β-D-thiogalactopyranoside (IPTG).
   3477..4065    -  rep_origin     ori: high-copy-number ColE1/pMB1/pBR322/pUC origin of replication
   4236..5096    -  CDS            AmpR: β-lactamase; bla; confers resistance to ampicillin, carbenicillin, and related antibiotics
   5097..5201    -  promoter       AmpR promoter: bla
   5228..5656    +  rep_origin     f1 ori (sequence partly withheld): f1 bacteriophage origin of replication; arrow indicates direction of (+) strand synthesis
