[The description below was written by a language model from this plasmid's Addgene catalogue record and pLannotate feature annotations shown in this document.]
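Description:
pMK393 (mAID-mCherry-BSD) is a 5,665 bp pBluescript-based cassette plasmid catalogued under CRISPR vectors and intended for C-terminal tagging of proteins with an auxin-inducible degron. It is maintained in E. coli as a high-copy plasmid through a ColE1/pUC-type origin and selected with ampicillin via the AmpR (β-lactamase) gene. The backbone also retains the f1 phage origin, remnants of the lacZα/lac promoter region, and the flanking T7 and T3 promoters typical of pBluescript. The two sequence records (the repository's sequencing result and the depositor's sequence) have the same length and the same set of features in the same order, differing only in where numbering starts.

The payload begins with a promoterless coding unit: the mini-AID degron, a minimal fragment of Arabidopsis IAA17, followed by a coding sequence annotated as mCherry2, a mammalian codon-optimized monomeric red fluorescent protein. This unit is terminated by an SV40 polyadenylation signal; the short "large T antigen" fragment annotated just upstream probably belongs to that SV40 3′ region. Downstream sits an independent selection cassette in which the mouse PGK promoter drives blasticidin S deaminase (BSD) with a PGK poly(A) signal. This cassette is bracketed by two loxP sites in the same orientation, so Cre recombinase could excise the marker after selection.

No homology arms, guide RNA or Cas9 are annotated, so the plasmid appears to serve as a template from which the tag-plus-marker cassette is combined with gene-specific homology arms for CRISPR-assisted knock-in; the record does not spell this out. When fused in frame to the end of an endogenous gene, the tag makes the protein red-fluorescent and degradable on auxin addition in cells expressing TIR1. Blasticidin resistance identifies the integrants.
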