Addgene plasmid #121194: pMK393 (mAID-mCherry-BSD)
Purpose: C-terminal tagging
Depositing lab: Masato Kanemaki. Depositing organization: National Institute of Genetics. Publication: Generation of conditional auxin-inducible degron (AID) cells and tight control of degron-fused proteins using the degradation inhibitor auxinole. Yesbolatova A, Natsume T, Hayashi KI, Kanemaki MT. Methods. 2019 Apr 23. pii: S1046-2023(18)30331-1. doi: 10.1016/j.ymeth.2019.04.010. PubMed 31026591.
Backbone
  Vector backbone: pBluescript
  Vector type: CRISPR
Growth in bacteria
  Bacterial resistance: Ampicillin, 100 μg/mL
  Growth temperature: 37°C
  Growth strain: DH5alpha
  Copy number: High Copy
Gene/Insert
  Gene/Insert name: mAID-mCherry-BSD
  Species: Synthetic
  Cloning method: Restriction Enzyme; 5′ cloning site Unknown (unknown if destroyed); 3′ cloning site Unknown (unknown if destroyed)
Terms and licenses: Academic/Nonprofit Terms; Industry Terms: Not Available to Industry
How to cite: pMK393 (mAID-mCherry-BSD) was a gift from Masato Kanemaki (Addgene plasmid # 121194 ; http://n2t.net/addgene:121194 ; RRID:Addgene_121194)
